>Addgene plasmid #126372 | pGWB14-LYX154 | addgene full sequence | sequence record 269488 | Addgene NGS Result
GGCTTGCTTCACAAACCAAGGCAAGTAATAGAGATTGGAGTCTCTAAAAAGGTAGTTCCCACTGAATCAA
AGGCCATGGAGTCAAAGATTCAAATAGAGGACCTAACAGAACTCGCCGTAAAGACTGGCGAACAGTTCAT
ACAGAGTCTCTTACGACTCAATGACAAGAAGAAAATCTTCGTCAACATGGTGGAGCACGACACACTTGTC
TACTCCAAAAATATCAAAGATACAGTCTCAGAAGACCAAAGGGCAATTGAGACTTTTCAACAAAGGGTAA
TATCCGGAAACCTCCTCGGATTCCATTGCCCAGCTATCTGTCACTTTATTGTGAAGATAGTGGAAAAGGA
AGGTGGCTCCTACAAATGCCATCATTGCGATAAAGGAAAGGCCATCGTTGAAGATGCCTCTGCCGACAGT
GGTCCCAAAGATGGACCCCCACCCACGAGGAGCATCGTGGAAAAAGAAGACGTTCCAACCACGTCTTCAA
AGCAAGTGGATTGATGTGATATCTCCACTGACGTAAGGGATGACGCACAATCCCACTATCCTTCGCAAGA
CCCTTCCTCTATATAAGGAAGTTCATTTCATTTGGAGAGAACACGGGGGACTCTAGAGTTATCAACAAGT
TTGTACAAAAAAGCAGGCTCCACCACTAGTATGGCATCATCGGAGATTGTGGATTCCGGTAGGTTCGCGG
CCTCCGCCGGTGGTCAGAAATCACATTTCTCACAGACATGTAATTTGTTGAGCCAATACTTGAAAGAGAA
GAAAGGTTCATTTGGAGATCTCAGCCTTGGTATTCACCGCGCCGGTACTACTACTACTATGGATTTATTC
CCAATGATTGAGAAATCTGGTGAGTCAAATCCTCAGAAACCAATGAATCTGTTTCCTCAAACTGAAGCAA
AATCTGAACCGGAGAAAGCACAGATGACGATATTCTATGGCGGTCAAGTTATTGTGTTTAACGATTTTCC
GGCAGATAAAGCTAAGGAAATCATGCTTATGGCTACTTGTACCAAAGGAAACAACAACAGTACTACTCAG
ATTCAAAAAACAGCTGAATCTGCTTCAGATTTGGTACCTCAGCCTATTATTTCTGGAGATTTACCAATTG
CGAGACGAGCTTCACTTACTAGGTTTTTGGAGAAAAGAAAAGATAGGCTAACTGCAAAAGCACCGTATCA
ATTAAGCAACGCAAATAAACAAGCAGCAGTTTCTGAAAACAAGGCGTGGCTTGGATTGGGTGCTCAATTT
CCAGTGAAAGCTGAGCAATTCCCCGGGGACCCAGCTTTCTTGTACAAAGTGGTTGATAACAGCGGGTTAA
TTAACATCTTTTACCCATACGATGTTCCTGACTATGCGGGCTATCCCTATGACGTCCCGGACTATGCAGG
ATCCTATCCATATGACGTTCCAGATTACGCTGCTCAGTGCAGCGCTTAGAGCTCGAATTTCCCCGATCGT
TCAAACATTTGGCAATAAAGTTTCTTAAGATTGAATCCTGTTGCCGGTCTTGCGATGATTATCATATAAT
TTCTGTTGAATTACGTTAAGCATGTAATAATTAACATGTAATGCATGACGTTATTTATGAGATGGGTTTT
TATGATTAGAGTCCCGCAATTATACATTTAATACGCGATAGAAAACAAAATATAGCGCGCAAACTAGGAT
AAATTATCGCGCGCGGTGTCATCTATGTTACTAGATCGGGAATTAGCTTCATCAACGCAAGACATGCGCA
CGACCGTCTGACAGGAGAGGAATTTCCGACGAGCACAGAAAGGACTTGCTCTTGGACGTAGGCCTATTTC
TCAGGCACATGTATCAAGTGTTCGGACGTGGGTTTTCGATGGTGTATCAGCCGCCGCCAACTGGGAGATG
AGGAGGCTTTCTTGGGGGGCAGTCAGCAGTTCATTTCACAAGACAGAGGAACTTGTAAGGAGATGCACTG
ATTTATCTTGGCGCAAACCAGCAGGACGAATTAGTGGGAATAGCCCGCGAATATCTAAGTTATGCCTGTC
GGCATGAGCAGAAACTTCCAATTCGAAACAGTTTGGAGAGGTTGTTTTTGGGCATACCTTTTGTTAGTCA
GCCTCTCGATTGCTCATCGTCATTACACAGTACCGAAGTTTGATCGATCTAGTAACATAGATGACACCGC
GCGCGATAATTTATCCTAGTTTGCGCGCTATATTTTGTTTTCTATCGCGTATTAAATGTATAATTGCGGG
ACTCTAATCATAAAAACCCATCTCATAAATAACGTCATGCATTACATGTTAATTATTACATGCTTAACGT
AATTCAACAGAAATTATATGATAATCATCGCAAGACCGGCAACAGGATTCAATCTTAAGAAACTTTATTG
CCAAATGTTTGAACGATCTGCTTCGACGCACTCCTTCTTTACTCCACCATCTCGTCCTTATTGAAAACGT
GGGTAGCACCAAAACGAATCAAGTCGCTGGAACTGAAGTTACCAATCACGCTGGATGATTTGCCAGTTGG
ATTAATCTTGCCTTTCCCCGCATGAATAATATTGATGAATGCATGCGTGAGGGGTATTTCGATTTTGGCA
ATAGCTGCAATTGCCGCGACATCCTCCAACGAGCATAATTCTTCAGAAAAATAGCGATGTTCCATGTTGT
CAGGGCATGCATGATGCACGTTATGAGGTGACGGTGCTAGGCAGTATTCCCTCAAAGTTTCATAGTCAGT
ATCATATTCATCATTGCATTCCTGCAAGAGAGAATTGAGACGCAATCCACACGCTGCGGCAACCTTCCGG
CGTTCGTGGTCTATTTGCTCTTGGACGTTGCAAACGTAAGTGTTGGATCCCGGTCGGCATCTACTCTATT
CCTTTGCCCTCGGACGAGTGCTGGGGCGTCGGTTTCCACTATCGGCGAGTACTTCTACACAGCCATCGGT
CCAGACGGCCGCGCTTCTGCGGGCGATTTGTGTACGCCCGACAGTCCCGGCTCCGGATCGGACGATTGCG
TCGCATCGACCCTGCGCCCAAGCTGCATCATCGAAATTGCCGTCAACCAAGCTCTGATAGAGTTGGTCAA
GACCAATGCGGAGCATATACGCCCGGAGCCGCGGCGATCCTGCAAGCTCCGGATGCCTCCGCTCGAAGTA
GCGCGTCTGCTGCTCCATACAAGCCAACCACGGCCTCCAGAAGAAGATGTTGGCGACCTCGTATTGGGAA
TCCCCGAACATCGCCTCGCTCCAGTCAATGACCGCTGTTATGCGGCCATTGTCCGTCAGGACATTGTTGG
AGCCGAAATCCGCGTGCACGAGGTGCCGGACTTCGGGGCAGTCCTCGGCCCAAAGCATCAGCTCATCGAG
AGCCTGCGCGACGGACGCACTGACGGTGTCGTCCATCACAGTTTGCCAGTGATACACATGGGGATCAGCA
ATCGCGCATATGAAATCACGCCATGTAGTGTATTGACCGATTCCTTGCGGTCCGAATGGGCCGAACCCGC
TCGTCTGGCTAAGATCGGCCGCAGCGATCGCATCCATGGCCTCCGCGACCGGCTGCAGAACAGCGGGCAG
TTCGGTTTCAGGCAGGTCTTGCAACGTGACACCCTGTGCACGGCGGGAGATGCAATAGGTCAGGCTCTCG
CTGAATTCCCCAATGTCAAGCACTTCCGGAATCGGGAGCGCGGCCGATGCAAAGTGCCGATAAACATAAC
GATCTTTGTAGAAACCATCGGCGCAGCTATTTACCCGCAGGACATATCCACGCCCTCCTACATCGAAGCT
GAAAGCACGAGATTCTTCGCCCTCCGAGAGCTGCATCAGGTCGGAGACGCTGTCGAACTTTTCGATCAGA
AACTTCTCGACAGACGTCGCGGTGAGTTCAGGCTTTTTCATATCGGGGTCGTCCTCTCCAAATGAAATGA
ACTTCCTTATATAGAGGAAGGGTCTTGCGAAGGATAGTGGGATTGTGCGTCATCCCTTACGTCAGTGGAG
ATATCACATCAATCCACTTGCTTTGAAGACGTGGTTGGAACGTCTTCTTTTTCCACGATGCTCCTCGTGG
GTGGGGGTCCATCTTTGGGACCACTGTCGGCAGAGGCATCTTGAACGATAGCCTTTCCTTTATCGCAATG
ATGGCATTTGTAGGTGCCACCTTCCTTTTCTACTGTCCTTTTGATGAAGTGACAGATAGCTGGGCAATGG
AATCCGAGGAGGTTTCCCGATATTACCCTTTGTTGAAAAGTCTCAATAGCCCTTTGGTCTTCTGAGACTG
TATCTTTGATATTCTTGGAGTAGACGAGAGTGTCGTGCTCCACCATGTTGACGGATCTCTAGGACGCGTC
CTAGAAGCTAATTCACTGGCCGTCGTTTTACAACGTCGTGACTGGGAAAACCCTGGCGTTACCCAACTTA
ATCGCCTTGCAGCACATCCCCCTTTCGCCAGCTGGCGTAATAGCGAAGAGGCCCGCACCGATCGCCCTTC
CCAACAGTTGCGCAGCCTGAATG
[44 nt withheld, positions 4504-4547]
C
[141 nt withheld, positions 4549-4689]
CCTTTGACGTTGGAGTCCACGTTCTTT
[37 nt withheld, positions 4717-4753]
ACCCTATCTCGGGCTATTCTTTTGATTTATAAGGGATTTTGCCGATTTCGGAACCACCATCAAACAGGAT
TTTCGCCTGCTGGGGCAAACCAGCGTGGACCGCTTGCTGCAACTCTCTCAGGGCCAGGCGGTGAAGGGCA
ATCAGCTGTTGCCCGTCTCACTGGTGAAAAGAAAAACCACCCCAGTACATTAAAAACGTCCGCAATGTGT
TATTAAGTTGTCTAAGCGTCAATTTGTTTACACCACAATATATCCTGCCACCAGCCAGCCAACAGCTCCC
CGACCGGCAGCTCGGCACAAAATCACCACTCGATACAGGCAGCCCATCAGTCCGGGACGGCGTCAGCGGG
AGAGCCGTTGTAAGGCGGCAGACTTTGCTCATGTTACCGATGCTATTCGGAAGAACGGCAACTAAGCTGC
CGGGTTTGAAACACGGATGATCTCGCGGAGGGTAGCATGTTGATTGTAACGATGACAGAGCGTTGCTGCC
TGTGATCAAATATCATCTCCCTCGCAGAGATCCGAATTATCAGCCTTCTTATTCATTTCTCGCTTAACCG
TGACAGGCTGTCGATCTTGAGAACTATGCCGACATAATAGGAAATCGCTGGATAAAGCCGCTGAGGAAGC
TGAGTGGCGCTATTTCTTTAGAAGTGAACGTTGACGATATCAACTCCCCTATCCATTGCTCACCGAATGG
TACAGGTCGGGGACCCGAAGTTCCGACTGTCGGCCTGATGCATCCCCGGCTGATCGACCCCAGATCTGGG
GCTGAGAAAGCCCAGTAAGGAAACAACTGTAGGTTCGAGTCGCGAGATCCCCCGGAACCAAAGGAAGTAG
GTTAAACCCGCTCCGATCAGGCCGAGCCACGCCAGGCCGAGAACATTGGTTCCTGTAGGCATCGGGATTG
GCGGATCAAACACTAAAGCTACTGGAACGAGCAGAAGTCCTCCGGCCGCCAGTTGCCAGGCGGTAAAGGT
GAGCAGAGGCACGGGAGGTTGCCACTTGCGGGTCAGCACGGTTCCGAACGCCATGGAAACCGCCCCCGCC
AGGCCCGCTGCGACGCCGACAGGATCTAGCGCTGCGTTTGGTGTCAACACCAACAGCGCCACGCCCGCAG
TTCCGCAAATAGCCCCCAGGACCGCCATCAATCGTATCGGGCTACCTAGCAGAGCGGCAGAGATGAACAC
GACCATCAGCGGCTGCACAGCGCCTACCGTCGCCGCGACCCCGCCCGGCAGGCGGTAGACCGAAATAAAC
AACAAGCTCCAGAATAGCGAAATATTAAGTGCGCCGAGGATGAAGATGCGCATCCACCAGATTCCCGTTG
GAATCTGTCGGACGATCATCACGAGCAATAAACCCGCCGGCAACGCCCGCAGCAGCATACCGGCGACCCC
TCGGCCTCGCTGTTCGGGCTCCACGAAAACGCCGGACAGATGCGCCTTGTGAGCGTCCTTGGGGCCGTCC
TCCTGTTTGAAGACCGACAGCCCAATGATCTCGCCGTCGATGTAGGCGCCGAATGCCACGGCATCTCGCA
ACCGTTCAGCGAACGCCTCCATGGGCTTTTTCTCCTCGTGCTCGTAAACGGACCCGAACATCTCTGGAGC
TTTCTTCAGGGCCGACAATCGGATCTCGCGGAAATCCTGCACGTCGGCCGCTCCAAGCCGTCGAATCTGA
GCCTTAATCACAATTGTCAATTTTAATCCTCTGTTTATCGGCAGTTCGTAGAGCGCGCCGTGCGTCCCGA
GCGATACTGAGCGAAGCAAGTGCGTCGAGCAGTGCCCGCTTGTTCCTGAAATGCCAGTAAAGCGCTGGCT
GCTGAACCCCCAGCCGGAACTGACCCCACAAGGCCCTAGCGTTTGCAATGCACCAGGTCATCATTGACCC
AGGCGTGTTCCACCAGGCCGCTGCCTCGCAACTCTTCGCAGGCTTCGCCGACCTGCTCGCGCCACTTCTT
CACGCGGGTGGAATCCGATCCGCACATGAGGCGGAAGGTTTCCAGCTTGAGCGGGTACGGCTCCCGGTGC
GAGCTGAAATAGTCGAACATCCGTCGGGCCGTCGGCGACAGCTTGCGGTACTTCTCCCATATGAATTTCG
TGTAGTGGTCGCCAGCAAACAGCACGACGATTTCCTCGTCGATCAGGACCTGGCAACGGGACGTTTTCTT
GCCACGGTCCAGGACGCGGAAGCGGTGCAGCAGCGACACCGATTCCAGGTGCCCAACGCGGTCGGACGTG
AAGCCCATCGCCGTCGCCTGTAGGCGCGACAGGCATTCCTCGGCCTTCGTGTAATACCGGCCATTGATCG
ACCAGCCCAGGTCCTGGCAAAGCTCGTAGAACGTGAAGGTGATCGGCTCGCCGATAGGGGTGCGCTTCGC
GTACTCCAACACCTGCTGCCACACCAGTTCGTCATCGTCGGCCCGCAGCTCGACGCCGGTGTAGGTGATC
TTCACGTCCTTGTTGACGTGGAAAATGACCTTGTTTTGCAGCGCCTCGCGCGGGATTTTCTTGTTGCGCG
TGGTGAACAGGGCAGAGCGGGCCGTGTCGTTTGGCATCGCTCGCATCGTGTCCGGCCACGGCGCAATATC
GAACAAGGAAAGCTGCATTTCCTTGATCTGCTGCTTCGTGTGTTTCAGCAACGCGGCCTGCTTGGCCTCG
CTGACCTGTTTTGCCAGGTCCTCGCCGGCGGTTTTTCGCTTCTTGGTCGTCATAGTTCCTCGCGTGTCGA
TGGTCATCGACTTCGCCAAACCTGCCGCCTCCTGTTCGAGACGACGCGAACGCTCCACGGCGGCCGATGG
CGCGGGCAGGGCAGGGGGAGCCAGTTGCACGCTGTCGCGCTCGATCTTGGCCGTAGCTTGCTGGACCATC
GAGCCGACGGACTGGAAGGTTTCGCGGGGCGCACGCATGACGGTGCGGCTTGCGATGGTTTCGGCATCCT
CGGCGGAAAACCCCGCGTCGATCAGTTCTTGCCTGTATGCCTTCCGGTCAAACGTCCGATTCATTCACCC
TCCTTGCGGGATTGCCCCGACTCACGCCGGGGCAATGTGCCCTTATTCCTGATTTGACCCGCCTGGTGCC
TTGGTGTCCAGATAATCCACCTTATCGGCAATGAAGTCGGTCCCGTAGACCGTCTGGCCGTCCTTCTCGT
ACTTGGTATTCCGAATCTTGCCCTGCACGAATACCAGCGACCCCTTGCCCAAATACTTGCCGTGGGCCTC
GGCCTGAGAGCCAAAACACTTGATGCGGAAGAAGTCGGTGCGCTCCTGCTTGTCGCCGGCATCGTTGCGC
CACATCTAGGTACTAAAACAATTCATCCAGTAAAATATAATATTTTATTTTCTCCCAATCAGGCTTGATC
CCCAGTAAGTCAAAAAATAGCTCGACATACTGTTCTTCCCCGATATCCTCCCTGATCGACCGGACGCAGA
AGGCAATGTCATACCACTTGTCCGCCCTGCCGCTTCTCCCAAGATCAATAAAGCCACTTACTTTGCCATC
TTTCACAAAGATGTTGCTGTCTCCCAGGTCGCCGTGGGAAAAGACAAGTTCCTCTTCGGGCTTTTCCGTC
TTTAAAAAATCATACAGCTCGCGCGGATCTTTAAATGGAGTGTCTTCTTCCCAGTTTTCGCAATCCACAT
CGGCCAGATCGTTATTCAGTAAGTAATCCAATTCGGCTAAGCGGCTGTCTAAGCTATTCGTATAGGGACA
ATCCGATATGTCGATGGAGTGAAAGAGCCTGATGCACTCCGCATACAGCTCGATAATCTTTTCAGGGCTT
TGTTCATCTTCATACTCTTCCGAGCAAAGGACGCCATCGGCCTCACTCATGAGCAGATTGCTCCAGCCAT
CATGCCGTTCAAAGTGCAGGACCTTTGGAACAGGCAGCTTTCCTTCCAGCAATAGCATCATGTCCTTTTC
CCGTTCCACATCATAGGTGGTCCCTTTATACCGGCTGTCCGTCATTTTTAAATATAGGTTTTCATTTTCT
CCCACCAGCTTATATACCTTAGCAGGAGACATTCCTTCCGTATCTTTTACGCAGCGGTATTTTTCGATCA
GTTTTTTCAATTCCGGTGATATTCTCATTTTAGCCATTTATTATTTCCTTCCTCTTTTCTACAGTATTTA
AAGATACCCCAAGAAGCTAATTATAACAAGACGAACTCCAATTCACTGTTCCTTGCATTCTAAAACCTTA
AATACCAGAAAACAGCTTTTTCAAAGTTGTTTTCAAAGTTGGCGTATAACATAGTATCGACGGAGCCGAT
TTTGAAACCACAATTATGGGTGATGCTGCCAACTTACTGATTTAGTGTATGATGGTGTTTTTGAGGTGCT
CCAGTGGCTTCTGTTTCTATCAGCTGTCCCTCCTGTTCAGCTACTGACGGGGTGGTGCGTAACGGCAAAA
GCACCGCCGGACATCAGCGCTATCTCTGCTCTCACTGCCGTAAAACATGGCAACTGCAGTTCACTTACAC
CGCTTCTCAACCCGGTACGCACCAGAAAATCATTGATATGGCCATGAATGGCGTTGGATGCCGGGCAACA
GCCCGCATTATGGGCGTTGGCCTCAACACGATTTTACGTCACTTAAAAAACTCAGGCCGCAGTCGGTAAC
CTCGCGCATACAGCCGGGCAGTGACGTCATCGTCTGCGCGGAAATGGACGAACAGTGGGGCTATGTCGGG
GCTAAATCGCGCCAGCGCTGGCTGTTTTACGCGTATGACAGTCTCCGGAAGACGGTTGTTGCGCACGTAT
TCGGTGAACGCACTATGGCGACGCTGGGGCGTCTTATGAGCCTGCTGTCACCCTTTGACGTGGTGATATG
GATGACGGATGGCTGGCCGCTGTATGAATCCCGCCTGAAGGGAAAGCTGCACGTAATCAGCAAGCGATAT
ACGCAGCGAATTGAGCGGCATAACCTGAATCTGAGGCAGCACCTGGCACGGCTGGGACGGAAGTCGCTGT
CGTTCTCAAAATCGGTGGAGCTGCATGACAAAGTCATCGGGCATTATCTGAACATAAAACACTATCAATA
AGTTGGAGTCATTACCCAATTATGATAGAATTTACAAGCTATAAGGTTATTGTCCTGGGTTTCAAGCATT
AGTCCATGCAAGTTTTTATGCTTTGCCCATTCTATAGATATATTGATAAGCGCGCTGCCTATGCCTTGCC
CCCTGAAATCCTTACATACGGCGATATCTTCTATATAAAAGATATATTATCTTATCAGTATTGTCAATAT
ATTCAAGGCAATCTGCCTCCTCATCCTCTTCATCCTCTTCGTCTTGGTAGCTTTTTAAATATGGCGCTTC
ATAGAGTAATTCTGTAAAGGTCCAATTCTCGTTTTCATACCTCGGTATAATCTTACCTATCACCTCAAAT
GGTTCGCTGGGTTTATCGCACCCCCGAACACGAGCACGGCACCCGCGACCACTATGCCAAGAATGCCCAA
GGTAAAAATTGCCGGCCCCGCCATGAAGTCCGTGAATGCCCCGACGGCCGAAGTGAAGGGCAGGCCGCCA
CCCAGGCCGCCGCCCTCACTGCCCGGCACCTGGTCGCTGAATGTCGATGCCAGCACCTGCGGCACGTCAA
TGCTTCCGGGCGTCGCGCTCGGGCTGATCGCCCATCCCGTTACTGCCCCGATCCCGGCAATGGCAAGGAC
TGCCAGCGCTGCCATTTTTGGGGTGAGGCCGTTCGCGGCCGAGGGGCGCAGCCCCTGGGGGGATGGGAGG
CCCGCGTTAGCGGGCCGGGAGGGTTCGAGAAGGGGGGGCACCCCCCTTCGGCGTGCGCGGTCACGCGCAC
AGGGCGCAGCCCTGGTTAAAAACAAGGTTTATAAATATTGGTTTAAAAGCAGGTTAAAAGACAGGTTAGC
GGTGGCCGAAAAACGGGCGGAAACCCTTGCAAATGCTGGATTTTCTGCCTGTGGACAGCCCCTCAAATGT
CAATAGGTGCGCCCCTCATCTGTCAGCACTCTGCCCCTCAAGTGTCAAGGATCGCGCCCCTCATCTGTCA
GTAGTCGCGCCCCTCAAGTGTCAATACCGCAGGGCACTTATCCCCAGGCTTGTCCACATCATCTGTGGGA
AACTCGCGTAAAATCAGGCGTTTTCGCCGATTTGCGAGGCTGGCCAGCTCCACGTCGCCGGCCGAAATCG
AGCCTGCCCCTCATCTGTCAACGCCGCGCCGGGTGAGTCGGCCCCTCAAGTGTCAACGTCCGCCCCTCAT
CTGTCAGTGAGGGCCAAGTTTTCCGCGAGGTATCCACAACGCCGGCGGCCGCGGTGTCTCGCACACGGCT
TCGACGGCGTTTCTGGCGCGTTTGCAGGGCCATAGACGGCCGCCAGCCCAGCGGCGAGGGCAACCAGCCC
GGTGAGCGTCGGAAAGGCGCTCGGTCTTGCCTTGCTCGTCGGTGATGTACTTCACCAGCTCCGCGAAGTC
GCTCTTCTTGATGGAGCGCATGGGGACGTGCTTGGCAATCACGCGCACCCCCCGGCCGTTTTAGCGGCTA
AAAAAGTCATGGCTCTGCCCTCGGGCGGACCACGCCCATCATGACCTTGCCAAGCTCGTCCTGCTTCTCT
TCGATCTTCGCCAGCAGGGCGAGGATCGTGGCATCACCGAACCGCGCCGTGCGCGGGTCGTCGGTGAGCC
AGAGTTTCAGCAGGCCGCCCAGGCGGCCCAGGTCGCCATTGATGCGGGCCAGCTCGCGGACGTGCTCATA
GTCCACGACGCCCGTGATTTTGTAGCCCTGGCCGACGGCCAGCAGGTAGGCCGACAGGCTCATGCCGGCC
GCCGCCGCCTTTTCCTCAATCGCTCTTCGTTCGTCTGGAAGGCAGTACACCTTGATAGGTGGGCTGCCCT
TCCTGGTTGGCTTGGTTTCATCAGCCATCCGCTTGCCCTCATCTGTTACGCCGGCGGTAGCCGGCCAGCC
TCGCAGAGCAGGATTCCCGTTGAGCACCGCCAGGTGCGAATAAGGGACAGTGAAGAAGGAACACCCGCTC
GCGGGTGGGCCTACTTCACCTATCCTGCCCGGCTGACGCCGTTGGATACACCAAGGAAAGTCTACACGAA
CCCTTTGGCAAAATCCTGTATATCGTGCGAAAAAGGATGGATATACCGAAAAAATCGCTATAATGACCCC
GAAGCAGGGTTATGCAGCGGAAAAGCGCCACGCTTCCCGAAGGGAGAAAGGCGGACAGGTATCCGGTAAG
CGGCAGGGTCGGAACAGGAGAGCGCACGAGGGAGCTTCCAGGGGGAAACGCCTGGTATCTTTATAGTCCT
GTCGGGTTTCGCCACCTCTGACTTGAGCGTCGATTTTTGTGATGCTCGTCAGGGGGGCGGAGCCTATGGA
AAAACGCCAGCAACGCGGCCTTTTTACGGTTCCTGGCCTTTTGCTGGCCTTTTGCTCACATGTTCTTTCC
TGCGTTATCCCCTGATTCTGTGGATAACCGTATTACCGCCTTTGAGTGAGCTGATACCGCTCGCCGCAGC
CGAACGACCGAGCGCAGCGAGTCAGTGAGCGAGGAAGCGGAAGAGCGCCAGAAGGCCGCCAGAGAGGCCG
AGCGCGGCCGTGAGGCTTGGACGCTAGGGCAGGGCATGAAAAAGCCCGTAGCGGGCTGCTACGGGCGTCT
GACGCGGTGGAAAGGGGGAGGGGATGTTGTCTACATGGCTCTGCTGTAGTGAGTGGGTTGCGCTCCGGCA
GCGGTCCTGATCAATCGTCACCCTTTCTCGGTCCTTCAACGTTCCTGACAACGAGCCTCCTTTTCGCCAA
TCCATCGACAATCACCGCGAGTCCCTGCTCGAACGCTGCGTCCGGACCGGCTTCGTCGAAGGCGTCTATC
GCGGCCCGCAACAGCGGCGAGAGCGGAGCCTGTTCAACGGTGCCGCCGCGCTCGCCGGCATCGCTGTCGC
CGGCCTGCTCCTCAAGCACGGCCCCAACAGTGAAGTAGCTGATTGTCATCAGCGCATTGACGGCGTCCCC
GGCCGAAAAACCCGCCTCGCAGAGGAAGCGAAGCTGCGCGTCGGCCGTTTCCATCTGCGGTGCGCCCGGT
CGCGTGCCGGCATGGATGCGCGCGCCATCGCGGTAGGCGAGCAGCGCCTGCCTGAAGCTGCGGGCATTCC
CGATCAGAAATGAGCGCCAGTCGTCGTCGGCTCTCGGCACCGAATGCGTATGATTCTCCGCCAGCATGGC
TTCGGCCAGTGCGTCGAGCAGCGCCCGCTTGTTCCTGAAGTGCCAGTAAAGCGCCGGCTGCTGAACCCCC
AACCGTTCCGCCAGTTTGCGTGTCGTCAGACCGTCTACGCCGACCTCGTTCAACAGGTCCAGGGCGGCAC
GGATCACTGTATTCGGCTGCAACTTTGTCATGCTTGACACTTTATCACTGATAAACATAATATGTCCACC
AACTTATCAGTGATAAAGAATCCGCGCGTTCAATCGGACCAGCGGAGGCTGGTCCGGAGGCCAGACGTGA
AACCCAACATACCCCTGATCGTAATTCTGAGCACTGTCGCGCTCGACGCTGTCGGCATCGGCCTGATTAT
GCCGGTGCTGCCGGGCCTCCTGCGCGATCTGGTTCACTCGAACGACGTCACCGCCCACTATGGCATTCTG
CTGGCGCTGTATGCGTTGGTGCAATTTGCCTGCGCACCTGTGCTGGGCGCGCTGTCGGATCGTTTCGGGC
GGCGGCCAATCTTGCTCGTCTCGCTGGCCGGCGCCAGATCTGGGGAACCCTGTGGTTGGCATGCACATAC
AAATGGACGAACGGATAAACCTTTTCACGCCCTTTTAAATATCCGATTATTCTAATAAACGCTCTTTTCT
CTTAGGTTTACCCGCCAATATATCCTGTCAAACACTGATAGTTTAAACGTTGCGATTAAGAATTCGAGCT
CGGTACCCCCCTACTCCAAAAATGTCAAAGATACAGTCTCAGAAGACCAAAGGGCTATTGAGACTTTTCA
ACAAAGGGTAATTTCGGGAAACCTCCTCGGATTCCATTGCCCAGCTATCTGTCACTTCATCGAAAGGACA
GTAGAAAAGGAAGGTGGCTCCTACAAATGCCATCATTGCGATAAAGGAAAGGCTATCATTCAAGATGCCT
CTGCCGACAGTGGTCCCAAAGATGGACCCCCACCCACGAGGAGCATCGTGGAAAAAGAAGACGTTCCAAC
CACGTCTTCAAAGCAAGTGGATTGATGTGACATCTCCACTGACGTAAGGGATGACGCACAATCCCACTAT
CCTTCGCAAGACCCTTCCTCTATATAAGGAAGTTCATTTCATTTGGAGAGGACAGCCCAAGCTTCGACTC
TAGAGGATCCCCTTAAATCGATATGGAACGAGCTATACAAGGAAACGACGCTAGGGAACAAGCTAACAGT
GAACGTTGGGATGGAGGATCAGGAGGTACCACTTCTCCCTTCAAACTTCCTGACGAAAGTCCGAGTTGGA
CTGAGTGGCGGCTACATAACGATGAGACGAATTCGAATCAAGATAATCCCCTTGGTTTCAAGGAAAGCTG
GGGTTTCGGGAAAGTTGTATTTAAGAGATATCTCAGATACGACAGGACGGAAGCTTCACTGCACAGAGTC
CTTGGATCTTGGACGGGAGATTCGGTTAACTATGCAGCATCTCGATTTTTCGGTTTCGACCAGATCGGAT
GTACCTATAGTATTCGGTTTCGAGGAGTTAGTATCACCGTTTCTGGAGGGTCTCGAACTCTTCAGCATCT
CTGTGAGATGGCAATTCGGTCTAAGCAAGAACTGCTACAGCTTGCCCCAATCGAAGTGGAAAGTAATGTA
TCAAGAGGATGCCCTGAAGGTACTCAAACCTTCGAAAAAGAAAGCGAGTAAGTCGAGGGCGAGCTCGAAT
TCGGTACGCTGAAATCACCAGTCTCTCTCTACAAATCTATCTCTCTCTATTTTCTCCATAAATAATGTGT
GAGTAGTTTCCCGATAAGGGAAATTAGGGTTCTTATAGGGTTTCGCTCATGTGTTGAGCATATAAGAAAC
CCTTAGTATGTATTTGTATTTGTAAAATACTTCTATCAATAAAATTTCTAATTCCTAAAACCAAAATCCA
GTACTAAAATCCAGATCTCCCTGCAGGTCCCCAGATTAGCCTTTTCAATTTCAGAAAGAATGCTAACCCA
CAGATGGTTAGAGAGGCTTACGCAGCAGGTCTCATCAAGACGATCTACCCGAGCAATAATCTCCAGGAAA
TCAAATACCTTCCCAAGAAGGTTAAAGATGCAGTCAAAAGATTCAGGACTAACTGCATCAAGAACACAGA
GAAAGATATATTTCTCAAGATCAGAAGTACTATTCCAGTATGGACGATTCAA
Features (pLannotate 1.2.2; 35 found; start..end, strand, type, name):
    258..599     +  promoter       CaMV 35S promoter: strong constitutive promoter from cauliflower mosaic virus
    625..649     +  protein_bind   attB1: mutant version of attB; recombination site for the Gateway® BP reaction BP Clonase™
   1289..1313    -  protein_bind   attB2: mutant version of attB; recombination site for the Gateway® BP reaction BP Clonase™
   1342..1431    +  CDS            3xHA: three tandem HA epitope tags
   1465..1717    +  terminator     NOS terminator: nopaline synthase terminator and poly(A) signal
   2146..2398    -  terminator     NOS terminator: nopaline synthase terminator and poly(A) signal
   2422..2850    -  CDS            nos (fragment): DHNO_AGRT7 - Protein inferred from homology: Swiss-Prot protein existence level 3. From Agrobacterium tumefaciens (strain T37).
   2866..3891    -  CDS            HygR: aminoglycoside phosphotransferase from E. coli; aph(4)-Ia; confers resistance to hygromycin
   3901..4245    -  promoter       CaMV 35S promoter: strong constitutive promoter from cauliflower mosaic virus
   3902..3948    -  promoter       minimal CaMV 35S promoter: minimal 35S promoter from cauliflower mosaic virus
   4351..4506    +  CDS            lacZα (fragment) (sequence partly withheld): LacZα fragment of β-galactosidase; lacZ fragment
   4504..4804    +  rep_origin     M13 ori (fragment) (sequence partly withheld): M13 bacteriophage origin of replication; arrow indicates direction of (+) strand synthesis
   4805..4935    +  CDS            lacI (fragment): lac repressor; lacI; The lac repressor binds to the lac operator to inhibit transcription in E. coli. This inhibition can be relieved by adding lactose or isopropyl-β-D-thiogalactopyranoside (IPTG).
   4989..5013    -  misc_feature   LB T-DNA repeat: left border repeat from nopaline C58 T-DNA
   6522..6585    -  CDS            TetR (fragment): tetracycline resistance regulatory protein; tetR
   6609..7757    -  CDS            trfA: trans-acting replication protein that binds to and activates oriV
   8056..8850    -  CDS            KanR: aminoglycoside phosphotransferase; aphA-3; confers resistance to kanamycin
   9042..9809    +  mobile_element IS1: prokaryotic transposable element IS1
   9818..9967    -  CDS            satA (fragment): STA_BACSU - Also known as yyaR. Experimental evidence at protein level: Swiss-Prot protein existence level 1. Involved in resistance to streptothricin, a broad-spectrum antibiotic produced by streptomycetes. Detoxifies streptothricin via acetylation of the beta amino group of the first beta-lysyl moiety of streptothricin. From Bacillus subtilis (strain 168).
   9966..10160   -  CDS            satA (fragment): STA_BACSU - Also known as yyaR. Experimental evidence at protein level: Swiss-Prot protein existence level 1. Involved in resistance to streptothricin, a broad-spectrum antibiotic produced by streptomycetes. Detoxifies streptothricin via acetylation of the beta amino group of the first beta-lysyl moiety of streptothricin. From Bacillus subtilis (strain 168).
  10163..10438   -  CDS            klaC (fragment): KLAC_ECOLX - Also known as telB. Protein predicted: Swiss-Prot protein existence level 4. Belongs to the kla operon, which is associated with cryptic tellurite resistance, and IncW plasmid fertility inhibition. From Escherichia coli.
  10502..11133   -  rep_origin     oriV: incP origin of replication
  11270..11641   -  CDS            traJ: oriT-recognizing protein; traJ
  11674..11783   -  oriT           oriT: incP origin of transfer
  11915..12105   +  rep_origin     ori (fragment): high-copy-number ColE1/pMB1/pBR322/pUC origin of replication
  12464..13114   -  CDS            TetR: tetracycline resistance regulatory protein; tetR
  13220..13469   +  CDS            TcR (fragment): tetracycline efflux protein; tetA; confers resistance to tetracycline
  13579..13603   -  misc_feature   RB T-DNA repeat: right border repeat from nopaline C58 T-DNA
  13633..13651   +  misc_feature   MCS (fragment): pUC18/19 multiple cloning site
  13702..14047   +  promoter       CaMV 35S promoter: strong constitutive promoter from cauliflower mosaic virus
  13999..14045   +  promoter       minimal CaMV 35S promoter: minimal 35S promoter from cauliflower mosaic virus
  14057..14075   -  misc_feature   MCS (fragment): pUC18/19 multiple cloning site
  14086..14601   +  CDS            P19_TBSVC: Experimental evidence at protein level: Swiss-Prot protein existence level 1. Acts as a suppressor of RNA-mediated gene silencing, also known as post-transcriptional gene silencing (PTGS), a mechanism of plant viral defense that limits the accumulation of viral RNAs. Binds to short interfering RNAs (siRNAs) with high affinity. Acts as a molecular caliper to specifically select siRNAs based on the length of the duplex region of the RNA (By similarity). From Tomato bushy stunt virus (strain Cherry) (TBSV).
  14674..14850   +  polyA_signal   CaMV poly(A) signal: cauliflower mosaic virus polyadenylation signal
  14868..15095   +  CDS            IBMP_CAMVB (fragment): Experimental evidence at protein level: Swiss-Prot protein existence level 1. Enhances the ribosomal termination-reinitiation event leading to the translation of major open reading frames on the polycistronic viral RNAs. From Cauliflower mosaic virus (strain Bari 1) (CaMV).
