[The description below was written by a language model from this plasmid's Addgene catalogue record and pLannotate feature annotations shown in this document.]
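Description:
pGWB14-LYX154 is a low-copy plant binary vector built on the pGWB14 Gateway-derived backbone, intended for Agrobacterium-mediated transient or stable expression of a Nicotiana benthamiana transcription factor. The backbone carries the broad-host-range incP replication system (oriV with the trans-acting trfA gene), which allows maintenance in both E. coli and Agrobacterium, together with oriT and traJ for conjugal mobilisation. Bacterial selection is by kanamycin (an aphA-3-type KanR). The annotation also picks up backbone remnants such as an IS1 element, tetR/tetA fragments, and partial lacZα, lacI, M13 ori and ColE1 ori sequences, none of which appear to be functional parts of the design.

Between the nopaline-type right and left T-DNA border repeats lie three plant cassettes. The main one uses a CaMV 35S promoter to drive the insert, gene model Niben101Scf16657g00010.1, which occupies the unannotated region between attB1 and attB2. It was introduced by Gibson cloning according to the record, and is followed by a 3xHA tag and a NOS terminator, giving a C-terminally HA-tagged protein suitable for immunodetection or pull-down. A second, oppositely oriented 35S promoter drives HygR, terminated by a NOS terminator, for hygromycin selection of stable transformants. Near the right border, the feature table also shows a further 35S promoter driving the tomato bushy stunt virus P19 silencing suppressor with a CaMV poly(A) signal. This element is not mentioned in the catalogue entry, but it would be expected to boost transient expression in leaf infiltration by suppressing post-transcriptional gene silencing. The specific family or function of the transcription factor is not stated in the record.
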