Addgene plasmid #126372: pGWB14-LYX154
Purpose: With a Nicotiana benthamiana transcription factor in PGWB14 backbone, for Agrobacterium mediated transient or stable expression corresponding transcription factor fused with a C-terminal HA tag.
Depositing lab: Silin Zhong. Depositing organization: Chinese University of Hong Kong.
Backbone
  Vector backbone: pGWB14
  Vector type: Plant Expression
  Selectable markers: Hygromycin
Growth in bacteria
  Bacterial resistance: Kanamycin, 50 μg/mL
  Growth temperature: 37°C
  Growth strain: DH5alpha
  Copy number: Low Copy
Gene/Insert
  Gene/Insert name: Niben101Scf16657g00010.1
  Species: Nicotiana benthamiana
  Promoter: CaMV 35S
  Tag / fusion protein: HA (C terminal on insert)
  Cloning method: Gibson Cloning
Terms and licenses: Academic/Nonprofit Terms; Industry Terms: Not Available to Industry
How to cite: pGWB14-LYX154 was a gift from Silin Zhong (Addgene plasmid # 126372 ; http://n2t.net/addgene:126372 ; RRID:Addgene_126372)
