>Addgene plasmid #126372 | pGWB14-LYX154 | depositor partial sequence | sequence record 241646 | Niben101Scf16657g00010.1
ATGGCATCATCGGAGATTGTGGATTCCGGTAGGTTCGCGGCCTCCGCCGGTGGTCAGAAATCACATTTCT
CACAGACATGTAATTTGTTGAGCCAATACTTGAAAGAGAAGAAAGGTTCATTTGGAGATCTCAGCCTTGG
TATTCACCGCGCCGGTACTACTACTACTATGGATTTATTCCCAATGATTGAGAAATCTGGTGAGTCAAAT
CCTCAGAAACCAATGAATCTGTTTCCTCAAACTGAAGCAAAATCTGAACCGGAGAAAGCACAGATGACGA
TATTCTATGGCGGTCAAGTTATTGTGTTTAACGATTTTCCGGCAGATAAAGCTAAGGAAATCATGCTTAT
GGCTACTTGTACCAAAGGAAACAACAACAGTACTACTCAGATTCAAAAAACAGCTGAATCTGCTTCAGAT
TTGGTACCTCAGCCTATTATTTCTGGAGATTTACCAATTGCGAGACGAGCTTCACTTACTAGGTTTTTGG
AGAAAAGAAAAGATAGGCTAACTGCAAAAGCACCGTATCAATTAAGCAACGCAAATAAACAAGCAGCAGT
TTCTGAAAACAAGGCGTGGCTTGGATTGGGTGCTCAATTTCCAGTGAAAGCTGAGCAATTC
